Addgene plasmid #215181: Bo_NPTII:pGC1:Gus_introns
Purpose: Evaluating guard cell specific promotors in Brassica
Depositing lab: Penny Hundleby. Depositing organization: John Innes Centre. Publication: A Promoter Collection for Cell-Targeted Analysis Within the Stomatal Complex. Nguyen TH, Krasauskas J, Nguyen TB, Noureen A, Smedley M, Christie JM, Harwood W, Blatt MR, Hundleby P. Plant Direct. 2025 Feb 12;9(2):e70045. doi: 10.1002/pld3.70045. eCollection 2025 Feb. PubMed 39943924.
Backbone
  Vector backbone: pAGM8031
  Backbone manufacturer: Sylvestre Marillonnet
  Backbone size w/o insert (bp): 5201
  Total vector size (bp): 9833
  Vector type: Synthetic Biology
  Selectable markers: Neomycin (select with G418)
Growth in bacteria
  Bacterial resistance: Spectinomycin, 50 μg/mL
  Growth temperature: 37°C
  Growth strain: DH5alpha
  Copy number: High Copy
Gene/Insert
  Gene/Insert name: GA-stimulated regulatory protein
  Species: Synthetic
  Insert size (bp): 971
  GenBank ID: AT1G22690
  Promoter: AtGC1
  Cloning method: Golden Gate
  Sequencing primers: 5′ GTGGTGTAAACAAATTGACGC; 3′ GGATAAACCTTTTCACGCCC
Terms and licenses: Academic/Nonprofit Terms; Industry Terms: Not Available to Industry
How to cite: Bo_NPTII:pGC1:Gus_introns was a gift from Penny Hundleby (Addgene plasmid # 215181 ; http://n2t.net/addgene:215181 ; RRID:Addgene_215181)
