[The description below was written by a language model from this plasmid's Addgene catalogue record and pLannotate feature annotations shown in this document.]
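Description:
Bo_NPTII:pGC1:Gus_introns is a 9.8 kb binary T-DNA vector assembled by Golden Gate cloning in the pAGM8031 backbone, built for testing guard-cell-specific promoters in Brassica. The backbone carries a high-copy ColE1/pUC-type origin for propagation in E. coli, together with the broad-host-range incP oriV and its replication initiator trfA, a combination that normally allows maintenance in Agrobacterium as well. Bacterial selection is with spectinomycin through the aadA (SmR) gene. The short Pc integron promoter and gentamicin acetyltransferase fragments annotated just upstream appear to be remnants of the integron context from which that marker derives.

Between the nopaline-type left and right border repeats lie two transcription units in the same orientation. Next to the left border is the plant selection cassette: an enhanced CaMV 35S promoter with duplicated enhancer, the TMV Ω translational leader, the nptII (neo) coding sequence and a NOS terminator, conferring resistance to kanamycin-class aminoglycosides such as G418 in transformed tissue. Downstream is the reporter unit. The catalogue lists a 971 bp insert associated with Arabidopsis locus AT1G22690 and the AtGC1 promoter. This element is not annotated in the feature table but presumably occupies the unannotated gap between the first NOS terminator and the GUS coding sequence. β-glucuronidase is detected as three separate fragments, consistent with the "introns" in the name: introns interrupting uidA prevent functional expression in bacteria, so staining reflects plant expression only. A second NOS terminator closes the unit before the right border. GUS staining in transformed Brassica would then show whether pGC1 drives expression within the stomatal complex.
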