Features (pLannotate 1.2.2; 16 found; start..end, strand, type, name):
    710..733     +  promoter       Pc promoter (fragment): intI1 (promoter lies within the coding sequence); class 1 integron promoter
    909..965     +  CDS            GmR (fragment): gentamycin acetyltransferase; aacC1; confers resistance to gentamycin
    976..1763    +  CDS            SmR (fragment): aminoglycoside adenylyltransferase (Murphy, 1985); aadA; confers resistance to spectinomycin and streptomycin
   2104..2692    +  rep_origin     ori: high-copy-number ColE1/pMB1/pBR322/pUC origin of replication
   3028..4173    +  CDS            trfA: TRFA_ECOLX - Experimental evidence at protein level: Swiss-Prot protein existence level 1. Also involved in plasmid copy number control, promoting intermolecular coupling of protein bound iterons at oriV, which inhibits replication initiation. From Escherichia coli.
   4322..4346    +  misc_feature   LB T-DNA repeat: left border repeat from nopaline C58 T-DNA
   4521..5197    +  promoter       CaMV 35S promoter (enhanced): cauliflower mosaic virus 35S promoter with a duplicated enhancer region
   5222..5275    +  misc_feature   TMV Ω: translational enhancer from the tobacco mosaic virus 5'-leader sequence (Gallie et al., 1988)
   5284..6075    +  CDS            neo: KKA2_KLEPN - Also known as kan, nptII. Experimental evidence at protein level: Swiss-Prot protein existence level 1. Resistance to kanamycin, neomycin, paromomycin, ribostamycin, butirosin and gentamicin B. From Klebsiella pneumoniae.
   6091..6343    +  terminator     NOS terminator: nopaline synthase terminator and poly(A) signal
   7357..7590    +  CDS            GUS (fragment): β-glucuronidase; uidA (or gusA) from E. coli
   7672..8058    +  CDS            GUS (fragment): β-glucuronidase; uidA (or gusA) from E. coli
   8158..9357    +  CDS            GUS (fragment): β-glucuronidase; uidA (or gusA) from E. coli
   9370..9622    +  terminator     NOS terminator: nopaline synthase terminator and poly(A) signal
   9688..9712    +  misc_feature   RB T-DNA repeat: right border repeat from nopaline C58 T-DNA
   9809..607     +  rep_origin     oriV (across the origin): incP origin of replication
>Addgene plasmid #215181 | Bo_NPTII:pGC1:Gus_introns | addgene full sequence | sequence record 468514 | Addgene NGS Result
GCCGCTGGGCTGGCGGCCGTCTATGGCCCTGCAAACGCGCCAGAAACGCCGTCGAAGCCGTGTGCGAGAC
ACCGCGGCCGCCGGCGTTGTGGATACCTCGCGGAAAACTTGGCCCTCACTGACAGATGAGGGGCGGACGT
TGACACTTGAGGGGCCGACTCACCCGGCGCGGCGTTGACAGATGAGGGGCAGGCTCGATTTCGGCCGGCG
ACGTGGAGCTGGCCAGCCTCGCAAATCGGCGAAAACGCCTGATTTTACGCGAGTTTCCCACAGATGATGT
GGACAAGCCTGGGGATAAGTGCCCTGCGGTATTGACACTTGAGGGGCGCGACTACTGACAGATGAGGGGC
GCGATCCTTGACACTTGAGGGGCAGAGTGCTGACAGATGAGGGGCGCACCTATTGACATTTGAGGGGCTG
TCCACAGGCAGAAAATCCAGCATTTGCAAGGGTTTCCGCCCGTTTTTCGGCCACCGCTAACCTGTCTTTT
AACCTGCTTTTAAACCAATATTTATAAACCTTGTTTTTAACCAGGGCTGCGCCCTGTGCGCGTGACCGCG
CACGCCGAAGGGGGGTGCCCCCCCTTCTCGAACCCTCCCGGCCCGCTAACGCGGGCCTCCCATCCCCCCA
GGGGCTGCGCCCCTCGGCCGCGAACGGCCTCACCCCAAAAATGGCAGCGCTGGCCAATTCCCGAGGCACG
AACCCAGTGGACATAAGCCTGTTCGGTTCGTAAGCTGTAATGCAAGTAGCGTATGCGCTCACGCAACTGG
TCCAGAACCTTGACCGAACGCAGCGGTGGTAACGGCGCAGTGGCGGTTTTCATGGCTTGTTATGACTGTT
TTTTTGGGGTACAGTCTATGCCTCGGGCATCCAAGCAGCAAGCGCGTTACGCCGTGGGTCGATGTTTGAT
GTTATGGAGCAGCAACGATGTTACGCAGCAGGGCAGTCGCCCTAAAACAAAGTTAAACATCATGGGGGAA
GCGGTGATCGCCGAAGTATCGACTCAACTATCAGAGGTAGTTGGCGTCATCGAGCGCCATCTCGAACCGA
CGTTGCTGGCCGTACATTTGTACGGCTCCGCAGTGGATGGCGGCCTGAAGCCACACAGCGATATTGATTT
GCTGGTTACGGTGACCGTAAGGCTTGATGAAACAACGCGGCGAGCTTTGATCAACGACCTTTTGGAAACT
TCGGCTTCCCCTGGAGAGAGCGAGATTCTCCGCGCTGTAGAAGTCACCATTGTTGTGCACGACGACATCA
TTCCGTGGCGTTATCCAGCTAAGCGCGAACTGCAATTTGGAGAATGGCAGCGCAATGACATTCTTGCAGG
TATCTTCGAGCCAGCCACGATCGACATTGATCTGGCTATCTTGCTGACAAAAGCAAGAGAACATAGCGTT
GCCTTGGTAGGTCCAGCGGCGGAGGAACTCTTTGATCCGGTTCCTGAACAGGATCTATTTGAGGCGCTAA
ATGAAACCTTAACGCTATGGAACTCGCCGCCCGACTGGGCTGGCGATGAGCGAAATGTAGTGCTTACGTT
GTCCCGCATTTGGTACAGCGCAGTAACCGGCAAAATCGCGCCGAAGGATGTCGCTGCCGACTGGGCAATG
GAGCGCCTGCCGGCCCAGTATCAGCCCGTCATACTTGAAGCTAGACAGGCTTATCTTGGACAAGAAGAAG
ATCGCTTGGCCTCGCGCGCAGATCAGTTGGAAGAATTTGTCCATTACGTGAAAGGCGAGATCACCAAGGT
AGTCGGCAAATAATGTCTAGCTAGAAATTCGTTCAAGCCGACGCCGCTTCGCGGCGCGGCTTAACTCAAG
CGTTAGATGCACTAAGCACATAATTGCTCACAGCCAAACTATCAGGTCAAGTCTGCTTTTATTATTTTTA
AGCGTGCATAATAAGCCCTACACAAATTGGGAGATATATCATGCTGTCAGACCAAGTTTACTCATATATA
CTTTAGATTGATTTAAAACTTCATTTTTAATTTAAAAGGATCTAGGTGAAGATCCTTTTTGATAATCTCA
TGACCAAAATCCCTTAACGTGAGTTTTCGTTCCACTGAGCGTCAGACCCCGTAGAAAAGATCAAAGGATC
TTCTTGAGATCCTTTTTTTCTGCGCGTAATCTGCTGCTTGCAAACAAAAAAACCACCGCTACCAGCGGTG
GTTTGTTTGCCGGATCAAGAGCTACCAACTCTTTTTCCGAAGGTAACTGGCTTCAGCAGAGCGCAGATAC
CAAATACTGTTCTTCTAGTGTAGCCGTAGTTAGGCCACCACTTCAAGAACTCTGTAGCACCGCCTACATA
CCTCGCTCTGCTAATCCTGTTACCAGTGGCTGCTGCCAGTGGCGATAAGTCGTGTCTTACCGGGTTGGAC
TCAAGACGATAGTTACCGGATAAGGCGCAGCGGTCGGGCTGAACGGGGGGTTCGTGCACACAGCCCAGCT
TGGAGCGAACGACCTACACCGAACTGAGATACCTACAGCGTGAGCTATGAGAAAGCGCCACGCTTCCCGA
AGGGAGAAAGGCGGACAGGTATCCGGTAAGCGGCAGGGTCGGAACAGGAGAGCGCACGAGGGAGCTTCCA
GGGGGAAACGCCTGGTATCTTTATAGTCCTGTCGGGTTTCGCCACCTCTGACTTGAGCGTCGATTTTTGT
GATGCTCGTCAGGGGGGCGGAGCCTATGGAAAAACGCCAGCAACGCGGCCTTTTTACGGTTCCTGGCAGA
TCCTAGATGTGGCGCAACGATGCCGGCGACAAGCAGGAGCGCACCGACTTCTTCCGCATCAAGTGTTTTG
GCTCTCAGGCCGAGGCCCACGGCAAGTATTTGGGCAAGGGGTCGCTGGTATTCGTGCAGGGCAAGATTCG
GAATACCAAGTACGAGAAGGACGGCCAGACGGTCTACGGGACCGACTTCATTGCCGATAAGGTGGATTAT
CTGGACACCAAGGCACCAGGCGGGTCAAATCAGGAATAAGGGCACATTGCCCCGGCGTGAGTCGGGGCAA
TCCCGCAAGGAGGGTGAATGAATCGGACGTTTGACCGGAAGGCATACAGGCAAGAACTGATCGACGCGGG
GTTTTCCGCCGAGGATGCCGAAACCATCGCAAGCCGCACCGTCATGCGTGCGCCCCGCGAAACCTTCCAG
TCCGTCGGCTCGATGGTCCAGCAAGCTACGGCCAAGATCGAGCGCGACAGCGTGCAACTGGCTCCCCCTG
CCCTGCCCGCGCCATCGGCCGCCGTGGAGCGTTCGCGTCGTCTTGAACAGGAGGCGGCAGGTTTGGCGAA
GTCGATGACCATCGACACGCGAGGAACTATGACGACCAAGAAGCGAAAAACCGCCGGCGAGGACCTGGCA
AAACAGGTCAGCGAGGCCAAGCAGGCCGCGTTGCTGAAACACACGAAGCAGCAGATCAAGGAAATGCAGC
TTTCCTTGTTCGATATTGCGCCGTGGCCGGACACGATGCGAGCGATGCCAAACGACACGGCCCGCTCTGC
CCTGTTCACCACGCGCAACAAGAAAATCCCGCGCGAGGCGCTGCAAAACAAGGTCATTTTCCACGTCAAC
AAGGACGTGAAGATCACCTACACCGGCGTCGAGCTGCGGGCCGACGATGACGAACTGGTGTGGCAGCAGG
TGTTGGAGTACGCGAAGCGCACCCCTATCGGCGAGCCGATCACCTTCACGTTCTACGAGCTTTGCCAGGA
CCTGGGCTGGTCGATCAATGGCCGGTATTACACGAAGGCCGAGGAATGCCTGTCGCGCCTACAGGCGACG
GCGATGGGCTTCACGTCCGACCGCGTTGGGCACCTGGAATCGGTGTCGCTGCTGCACCGCTTCCGCGTCC
TGGACCGTGGCAAGAAAACGTCCCGTTGCCAGGTCCTGATCGACGAGGAAATCGTCGTGCTGTTTGCTGG
CGACCACTACACGAAATTCATATGGGAGAAGTACCGCAAGCTGTCGCCGACGGCCCGACGGATGTTCGAC
TATTTCAGCTCGCACCGGGAGCCGTACCCGCTCAAGCTGGAAACCTTCCGCCTCATGTGCGGATCGGATT
CCACCCGCGTGAAGAAGTGGCGCGAGCAGGTCGGCGAAGCCTGCGAAGAGTTGCGAGGCAGCGGCCTGGT
GGAACACGCCTGGGTCAATGATGACCTGGTGCATTGCAAACGCTAGGGCCTTGTGGGGTCAGTTCCGGCT
GGGGGTTCAGCAGCCCCTGCTCGGATCTGTTGGACCGGACAGTAGTCATGGTTGATGGGCTGCCTGTATC
GAGTGGTGATTTTGTGCCGAGCTGCCGGTCGGGGAGCTGTTGGCTGGCTGGTGGCAGGATATATTGTGGT
GTAAACAAATTGACGCTTAGACAACTTAATAACACATTGCGGACGTTTTTAATGTACTGGGGTTGAACAC
TCTGTGGGTCTCATGCCGAATTCGGATCCGGAGGTCAACATGGTGGAGCACGACACTCTGGTCTACTCCA
AAAATGTCAAAGATACAGTCTCAGAAGATCAAAGGGCTATTGAGACTTTTCAACAAAGGATAATTTCGGG
AAACCTCCTCGGATTCCATTGCCCAGCTATCTGTCACTTCATCGAAAGGACAGTAGAAAAGGAAGGTGGC
TCCTACAAATGCCATCATTGCGATAAAGGAAAGGCTATCATTCAAGATCTCTCTGCCGACAGTGGTCCCA
AAGATGGACCCCCACCCACGAGGAGCATCGTGGAAAAAGAAGAGGTTCCAACCACGTCTACAAAGCAAGT
GGATTGATGTGATAACATGGTGGAGCACGACACTCTGGTCTACTCCAAAAATGTCAAAGATACAGTCTCA
GAAGATCAAAGGGCTATTGAGACTTTTCAACAAAGGATAATTTCGGGAAACCTCCTCGGATTCCATTGCC
CAGCTATCTGTCACTTCATCGAAAGGACAGTAGAAAAGGAAGGTGGCTCCTACAAATGCCATCATTGCGA
TAAAGGAAAGGCTATCATTCAAGATCTCTCTGCCGACAGTGGTCCCAAAGATGGACCCCCACCCACGAGG
AGCATCGTGGAAAAAGAAGAGGTTCCAACCACGTCTACAAAGCAAGTGGATTGATGTGACATCTCCACTG
ACGTAAGGGATGACGCACAATCCCACTATCCTTCGCAAGACCCTTCCTCTATATAAGGAAGTTCATTTCA
TTTGGAGAGGACACGCTCGAGTATAAGAGCTCATTTTTACAACAATTACCAACAACAACAAACAACAAAC
AACATTACAATTACATTTACAATTATCGATACAATGATTGAACAAGATGGATTGCACGCAGGTTCTCCGG
CCGCTTGGGTGGAGAGGCTATTCGGCTATGACTGGGCACAACAGACAATCGGCTGCTCTGATGCCGCCGT
GTTCCGGCTGTCAGCGCAGGGGCGCCCGGTTCTTTTTGTCAAGACCGACCTGTCCGGTGCCCTGAATGAA
CTCCAAGACGAGGCAGCGCGGCTATCGTGGCTGGCCACGACGGGCGTTCCTTGCGCAGCTGTGCTCGACG
TTGTCACTGAAGCGGGAAGGGACTGGCTGCTATTGGGCGAAGTGCCGGGGCAGGATCTCCTGTCATCTCA
CCTTGCTCCTGCCGAGAAAGTATCCATCATGGCTGATGCAATGCGGCGGCTGCATACGCTTGATCCGGCT
ACCTGCCCATTCGACCACCAAGCGAAACATCGCATCGAGCGAGCACGTACTCGGATGGAAGCCGGTCTTG
TCGATCAGGATGATCTGGACGAAGAGCATCAGGGGCTCGCGCCAGCCGAACTGTTCGCCAGGCTCAAGGC
GCGGATGCCCGACGGCGAGGATCTCGTCGTGACCCACGGCGATGCCTGCTTGCCGAATATCATGGTGGAA
AATGGCCGCTTTTCTGGATTCATCGACTGTGGCCGGCTGGGTGTGGCGGACCGCTATCAGGACATAGCGT
TGGCTACCCGTGATATTGCTGAAGAGCTTGGCGGCGAATGGGCTGACCGCTTCCTCGTGCTTTACGGTAT
CGCCGCTCCCGATTCGCAGCGCATCGCCTTCTATCGCCTTCTTGACGAGTTCTTCTGAGCTTGTCAAGCA
GATCGTTCAAACATTTGGCAATAAAGTTTCTTAAGATTGAATCCTGTTGCCGGTCTTGCGATGATTATCA
TATAATTTCTGTTGAATTACGTTAAGCATGTAATAATTAACATGTAATGCATGACGTTATTTATGAGATG
GGTTTTTATGATTAGAGTCCCGCAATTATACATTTAATACGCGATAGAAAACAAAATATAGCGCGCAAAC
TAGGATAAATTATCGCGCGCGGTGTCATCTATGTTACTAGATCGACGCTGCAAGAATTCAAGCTTGGAGA
AACAAGAAAAAAAACCTATACAATCAATCTTTAGGAATTGACGATGTAGAATTGTAGATGATAAATTTTC
TCAAATATAGATGGGCCTAATGAAGGGTGCCGCTTATTGGATCTGACCCATTTTGAGGACATTAATATTT
TCATTGGTTATAAGCCTTTTAATCAAAATTGTCATTAAATTGATGTCTCCCTCTCGGGTCATTTTCCTTT
CTCCCTCACAATTAATGTAGACTTTAGCAATTTGCACGCTGTGCTTTGTCTTTATATTTAGTAACACAAA
CATTTTGACTTGTCTTGTAGAGTTTTTCTCTTTTATTTTTCTATCCAATATGAAAACTAAAAGTGTTCTC
GTATACATATATTAAAATTAAAGAAACCTATGAAAACACCAATACAAATGCGATATTGTTTTCAGTTCGA
CGTTTCATGTTTGTTAGAAAATTTCTAATGACGTTTGTATAAAATAGACAATTAAACGCCAAACACTACA
TCTGTGTTTTCGAACAATATTGCGTCTGCGTTTCCTTCATCTATCTCTCTCAGTGTCACAATGTCTGAAC
TAAGAGACAGCTGTAAACTATCATTAAGACATAAACTACCAAAGTATCAAGCTAATGTAAAAATTACTCT
CATTTCCACGTAACAAATTGAGTTAGCTTAAGATATTAGTGAAACTAGGTTTGAATTTTCTTCTTCTTCT
TCCATGCATCCTCCGAAAAAAGGGAACCAATCAAAACTGTTTGCATATCAAACTCCAACACTTTACAGCA
AATGCAATCTATAATCTGTGATTTATCCAATAAAAACCTGTGATTTATGTTTGGCTCCAGCGATGAAAGT
CTATGCATGTGATCTCTATCCAACATGAGTAATTGTTCAGAAAATAAAAAGTAGCTGAAATGTATCTATA
TAAAGAATCATCCACAAGTACTATTTTCACACACTACTTCAAAATCACTACTCAAGAAATAATGGGTCAG
TCCCTTATGTTACGTCCTGTAGAAACCCCAACCCGTGAAATCAAAAAACTCGACGGCCTGTGGGCATTCA
GTCTGGATCGCGAAAACTGTGGAATTGATCAGCGTTGGTGGGAAAGCGCGTTACAAGAAAGCCGGGCAAT
TGCTGTGCCAGGCAGTTTTAACGATCAGTTCGCCGATGCAGATATTCGTAATTATGCGGGCAACGTCTGG
TATCAGCGCGAAGTCTTTATACCGAAAGGTAAGTCTTACTCTCTCTTTTTTGGTCTGTATTTTTAATTTT
TTGAAGTATACTATTTGTACTGACGCTAATAATCTTTTTTCAGGTTGGGCAGGCCAGCGTATCGTGCTGC
GTTTCGATGCGGTCACTCATTACGGCAAAGTGTGGGTCAATAATCAGGAAGTGATGGAGCATCAGGGCGG
CTATACGCCATTTGAAGCCGATGTCACGCCGTATGTTATTGCCGGGAAAAGTGTACGTATCACCGTTTGT
GTGAACAACGAACTGAACTGGCAGACTATCCCGCCGGGAATGGTGATTACCGACGAAAACGGCAAGAAAA
AGCAGTCTTACTTCCATGATTTCTTTAACTATGCCGGAATCCATCGCAGCGTAATGCTCTACACCACGCC
GAACACCTGGGTGGACGATATCACCGTGGTGACGCATGTCGCGCAAGACTGTAACCACGCGTCTGTTGAC
TGGCAGGTACTTCATGCTTCAACGTGTAACTTAAGAGATACTGTGTGAAATTTTATATTTCCATACATTT
GCTTGACCTTTGCTTTTTGTCAATTTTTTTCCCCTTACAGGTGGTGGCCAATGGTGATGTCAGCGTTGAA
CTGCGTGATGCGGATCAACAGGTGGTTGCAACTGGACAAGGCACTAGCGGGACTTTGCAAGTGGTGAATC
CGCACCTCTGGCAACCGGGTGAAGGTTATCTCTATGAACTGTGCGTCACAGCCAAAAGCCAGACAGAGTG
TGATATCTACCCGCTTCGCGTCGGCATCCGGTCAGTGGCAGTGAAGGGCGAACAGTTCCTGATTAACCAC
AAACCGTTCTACTTTACTGGCTTTGGTCGTCATGAAGATGCGGACTTGCGTGGCAAAGGATTCGATAACG
TGCTGATGGTGCACGACCACGCATTAATGGACTGGATTGGGGCCAACTCCTACCGTACCTCGCATTACCC
TTACGCTGAAGAGATGCTCGACTGGGCAGATGAACATGGCATCGTGGTGATTGATGAAACTGCTGCTGTC
GGCTTTAACCTCTCTTTAGGCATTGGTTTCGAAGCGGGCAACAAGCCGAAAGAACTGTACAGCGAAGAGG
CAGTCAACGGGGAAACTCAGCAAGCGCACTTACAGGCGATTAAAGAGCTGATAGCGCGTGACAAAAACCA
CCCAAGCGTGGTGATGTGGAGTATTGCCAACGAACCGGATACCCGTCCGCAAGGTGCACGGGAATATTTC
GCGCCACTGGCGGAAGCAACGCGTAAACTCGACCCGACGCGTCCGATCACCTGCGTCAATGTAATGTTCT
GCGACGCTCACACCGATACCATCAGCGATCTCTTTGATGTGCTGTGCCTGAACCGTTATTACGGATGGTA
TGTCCAAAGCGGCGATTTGGAAACGGCAGAGAAGGTACTGGAAAAAGAACTTCTGGCCTGGCAGGAGAAA
CTGCATCAGCCGATTATCATCACCGAATACGGCGTGGATACGTTAGCCGGGCTGCACTCAATGTACACCG
ACATGTGGAGTGAAGAGTATCAGTGTGCATGGCTGGATATGTATCACCGCGTCTTTGATCGCGTCAGCGC
CGTCGTCGGTGAACAGGTATGGAATTTCGCCGATTTTGCGACCTCGCAAGGCATATTGCGCGTTGGCGGT
AACAAGAAAGGGATCTTCACTCGCGACCGCAAACCGAAGTCGGCGGCTTTTCTGCTGCAAAAACGCTGGA
CTGGCATGAACTTCGGTGAAAAACCGCAGCAGGGAGGCAAACAATGAGCTTGTCAAGCAGATCGTTCAAA
CATTTGGCAATAAAGTTTCTTAAGATTGAATCCTGTTGCCGGTCTTGCGATGATTATCATATAATTTCTG
TTGAATTACGTTAAGCATGTAATAATTAACATGTAATGCATGACGTTATTTATGAGATGGGTTTTTATGA
TTAGAGTCCCGCAATTATACATTTAATACGCGATAGAAAACAAAATATAGCGCGCAAACTAGGATAAATT
ATCGCGCGCGGTGTCATCTATGTTACTAGATCGACGCTACTAGAGGATGCACATGTGACCGAGGGACACG
AAGTGATCCGTTTAAACTATCAGTGTTTGACAGGATATATTGGCGGGTAAACCTAAGAGAAAAGAGCGTT
TATTAGAATAATCGGATATTTAAAAGGGCGTGAAAAGGTTTATCCGTTCGTCCATTTGTATGTGCCAGCC
GCCTTTGCGACGCTCACCGGGCTGGTTGCCCTC
